Addgene plasmid #101782: AICSDP-19:LAMP1-mEGFP
Purpose: Homology arms and linker-mEGFP sequence for C-terminus tagging of human LAMP1
Depositing lab: Allen Institute for Cell Science. Depositing organization: Allen Institute.
Backbone
  Vector backbone: pUC57
  Vector type: Mammalian Expression, CRISPR ; Donor Template
Growth in bacteria
  Bacterial resistance: Ampicillin, 100 μg/mL
  Growth temperature: 37°C
  Growth strain: DH5alpha
  Copy number: High Copy
Gene/Insert
  Gene/Insert name: LAMP1 Homology Arms with linker-mEGFP (alt name: LAMP1)
  Species: H. sapiens (human)
  Insert size (bp): 2777
  Entrez Gene: LAMP1 (a.k.a. CD107a, LAMPA, LGP120)
  Tag / fusion protein: linker-mEGFP (C terminal on backbone)
  Cloning method: Unknown
  Sequencing primers: 5′ unknown
Terms and licenses: Academic/Nonprofit Terms; Industry Terms
Depositor comments: This plasmid has been used with locus-specific CRISPR/Cas9 to add a mEGFP tag to the C-terminus of human LAMP1 in WTC human induced pluripotent stem cells by the Allen Institute for Cell Science. Linker (AA) sequence: EFGSTGSTGSTGADPPVAT. After protein tagging using this donor template plasmid and CRISPR/Cas9 reagents, transfected cells may exhibit varying intensity levels of fluorescence, likely due to editing precision. To obtain cells of uniform intensity levels, see our protocol for fluorescence-assisted cell sorting and subcloning of transfected cells (https://www.allencell.org/instructional-videos-and-tutorials-for-cell-methods.html) Further, we recommend PCR-based assays for identifying precisely edited clones as previously described (https://www.molbiolcell.org/doi/abs/10.1091/mbc.e17-03-0209) For more information on the entire plasmid collection, please see https://www.addgene.org/allen-institute-cell-science/ .
How to cite: AICSDP-19:LAMP1-mEGFP was a gift from Allen Institute for Cell Science (Addgene plasmid # 101782 ; http://n2t.net/addgene:101782 ; RRID:Addgene_101782)
