[The description below was written by a language model from this plasmid's Addgene catalogue record, the feature table of its GenBank file and pLannotate feature annotations shown in this document.]
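Description:
AICSDP-19:LAMP1-mEGFP is a CRISPR/Cas9 homology-directed repair donor template built in the pUC57 cloning backbone, designed to add a monomeric EGFP tag to the C-terminus of endogenous human LAMP1 (lysosome-associated membrane glycoprotein 1, also known as CD107a). It is propagated in E. coli as a high-copy plasmid through its ColE1/pUC-type origin and is selected with ampicillin via the β-lactamase gene and its native promoter. The remaining annotated backbone elements (lac promoter and operator, CAP binding site, and fragments of lacZα, lacI, rop and bom) are leftovers of the cloning vector and play no role in the editing application.

The 2,777 bp insert consists of human LAMP1 genomic homology arms flanking a linker-mEGFP coding sequence. In the full 5,482 nt sequence, the feature table shows three separate LAMP1 coding fragments on the same strand as, and upstream of, the mEGFP sequence (which carries the monomerizing A206K mutation and is mammalian codon-optimized). This pattern fits a 5′ arm spanning the terminal exons and intervening introns of the gene, with a short gap before mEGFP that accommodates the peptide linker. The 3′ arm is not annotated. No mammalian promoter is present, so although the plasmid is catalogued under mammalian expression, the fusion is expected to be expressed only after in-frame integration at the LAMP1 locus, under the gene's own regulation. Cas9 and guide RNA must be supplied separately.

The depositor used the plasmid to tag LAMP1 in WTC human induced pluripotent stem cells, and notes that edited populations can vary in fluorescence intensity, so sorting, subcloning and PCR-based screening are advised to find precisely edited clones. The two short GenBank records held for this plasmid cover only part of the sequence and carry no annotations.
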