Features (pLannotate 1.2.2; 14 found; start..end, strand, type, name):
    377..1092    -  CDS            mEGFP (fragment): enhanced GFP with monomerizing A206K mutation (Zacharias et al., 2002) mammalian codon-optimized
   1150..1287    -  CDS            LAMP1 (fragment): human lysosome-associated membrane glycoprotein 1
   1841..2013    -  CDS            LAMP1 (fragment): human lysosome-associated membrane glycoprotein 1
   2098..2149    -  CDS            LAMP1 (fragment): human lysosome-associated membrane glycoprotein 1
   2228..2244    -  protein_bind   lac operator: The lac repressor binds to the lac operator to inhibit transcription in E. coli. This inhibition can be relieved by adding lactose or isopropyl-β-D-thiogalactopyranoside (IPTG). lac repressor encoded by lacI
   2252..2282    -  promoter       lac promoter: promoter for the E. coli lac operon
   2297..2318    -  protein_bind   CAP binding site: CAP binding activates transcription in the presence of cAMP. E. coli catabolite activator protein
   2331..2423    -  CDS            lacI (fragment): lac repressor; lacI; The lac repressor binds to the lac operator to inhibit transcription in E. coli. This inhibition can be relieved by adding lactose or isopropyl-β-D-thiogalactopyranoside (IPTG).
   2606..3194    -  rep_origin     ori: high-copy-number ColE1/pMB1/pBR322/pUC origin of replication
   3365..4225    -  CDS            AmpR: β-lactamase; bla; confers resistance to ampicillin, carbenicillin, and related antibiotics
   4226..4330    -  promoter       AmpR promoter: bla
   4425..4460    +  CDS            rop (fragment): Rop protein, which maintains plasmids at low copy number; rop
   4562..4661    +  misc_feature   bom (fragment): basis of mobility region from pBR322
   4667..4824    -  CDS            lacZα (fragment): LacZα fragment of β-galactosidase; lacZ fragment
>Addgene plasmid #101782 | AICSDP-19:LAMP1-mEGFP | addgene full sequence | sequence record 198613 | Addgene NGS Result
CCCTCAGAGAAAGCGGCACCCCCACCCCCTCAGAGAGAGCGGCACCCCCACCCCTCAGAGACAGCGGCAC
CCCCACCCCTCAGAGACAGCGGCACCCCCACCCCCTCAGAGAGAGCACCCCCACCCTCAAAATCCTACTT
TGGTAAATATTAATGTTTAACCAGTTAGCAAAATATTTAACCCAGTTAGCAAAATTAACACCGTCATTTC
GATAGTTACTCTGTTGTGCATAGTAAATGCTGCAAGATGAACTTCACATTGGATGAAGCAGATTTGAGAA
ACGTTTGCCAGAAAGTGTGCCTCCCCTTCGACAGGACCCTAAGCCCAGAGAAAGGAACAGAGGCCCCTGC
AGCTGCTGTGGCTGCGTGCACCAGGCTACTTGTACAGCTCGTCCATGCCGAGAGTGATCCCGGCGGCGGT
CACGAACTCCAGCAGGACCATGTGATCGCGCTTCTCGTTGGGGTCTTTGCTCAGCTTGGACTGGGTGCTC
AGGTAGTGGTTGTCGGGCAGCAGCACGGGGCCGTCGCCGATGGGGGTGTTCTGCTGGTAGTGGTCGGCGA
GCTGCACGCTGCCGTCCTCGATGTTGTGGCGGATCTTGAAGTTCACCTTGATGCCGTTCTTCTGCTTGTC
GGCCATGATATAGACGTTGTGGCTGTTGTAGTTGTACTCCAGCTTGTGCCCCAGGATGTTGCCGTCCTCC
TTGAAGTCGATGCCCTTCAGCTCGATGCGGTTCACCAGGGTGTCGCCCTCGAACTTCACCTCGGCGCGGG
TCTTGTAGTTGCCGTCGTCCTTGAAGAAGATGGTGCGCTCCTGGACGTAGCCTTCGGGCATGGCGGACTT
GAAGAAGTCGTGCTGCTTCATGTGGTCGGGGTAGCGGCTGAAGCACTGCACGCCGTAGGTCAGGGTGGTC
ACGAGGGTGGGCCAGGGCACGGGCAGCTTGCCGGTGGTGCAGATGAACTTCAGGGTCAGCTTGCCGTAGG
TGGCATCGCCCTCGCCCTCGCCGGACACGCTGAACTTGTGGCCGTTTACGTCGCCGTCCAGCTCGACCAG
GATGGGCACCACCCCGGTGAACAGCTCCTCGCCCTTGCTCACGGTCGCCACCGGCGGATCCGCGCCGGTG
CTGCCGGTGCTGCCGGTGCTGCCAAATTCGATAGTCTGATAGCCTGCGTGACTCCTCTTCCTGCCGACGA
GGTAGGCGATGAGGACGATGAGGACCAGCCCCGCCAGGGCACCACCCACAGCGATGGGGATCAGCATGCT
GTTCTCGTCCAGCAGACACTCCTCCACTGCCAAGACAGACGGATGGTGTCAGGGCTCTGCTCACACAGGG
GCCTGCAAACAGGCCTCTCTCCCCACCACTCCCCCACATCAGCCAAAAGGCAAAGAGGAACCCTGGCGGA
AGGTTCCAGCTCTAGCTGGAATTGTCACTTGGGGAAGCCGCTGCAGAGACTGGTGCTCTCTGCACGGCGA
GGAAACCACACACGTCTCTCCCCCGTCTGGAATCAGGGGCTGTGGCCGGACAGCTGTGCTGCGTCCAGGG
CCTCTGTGCACATCAGATGACAGTGTTGTATTCAACGTTCATGGGAGAAGCGCCACCACTGTTTCTTAAA
ATGATTCCCTTACTCTCAAATGGTACCAGGGGCTCCCAGCTGAGAGACACGCTGGGCCTCTCTAAAGCAG
GGGGAGTTACCTCTAGAATCTCAGACCGGCAAGAAGAAACAGCTCCTTGCAGAGGAACAGGGGCGTCGCC
CCAGCCCACACGGAAGCGACTAAACGTCCACAGGCGGAGTCTGAAGCACGTCCTCCACACCCCGCGACAG
CTGCCCTCGGTGACACTCACCAGAGCCAAACTGGCCACCTTCCACCTTGAAAGCCTGGACCCACACTTTG
AATATATTGACTGAAAACGCCTTCGTGACACGGACGTGCTCCTCCGCGTTGCACTTGTAGGAATTGCCGA
CTGTGGCCTGCAGCGCTCGCAGGGAGCCGTTGGCAGCTTTAAAGGCAGGGTCTGCAACACACACAGAGGT
CTAGTGGCTCCAGAATACCCTGGGCGCGCGGGCGGGGGCGGGGCTCGCAGAGATTGTGGGTTCTCACCTC
TGGCGTCAGGAAGAATTGTATTCAACTGGATTCCTTGTAGGAAAAACCGATCCCAATACGCGTCAATTCA
TCCCAATGGCGCGCCGAGCTTGGCGTAATCATGGTCATAGCTGTTTCCTGTGTGAAATTGTTATCCGCTC
ACAATTCCACACAACATACGAGCCGGAAGCATAAAGTGTAAAGCCTGGGGTGCCTAATGAGTGAGCTAAC
TCACATTAATTGCGTTGCGCTCACTGCCCGCTTTCCAGTCGGGAAACCTGTCGTGCCAGCTGCATTAATG
AATCGGCCAACGCGCGGGGAGAGGCGGTTTGCGTATTGGGCGCTCTTCCGCTTCCTCGCTCACTGACTCG
CTGCGCTCGGTCGTTCGGCTGCGGCGAGCGGTATCAGCTCACTCAAAGGCGGTAATACGGTTATCCACAG
AATCAGGGGATAACGCAGGAAAGAACATGTGAGCAAAAGGCCAGCAAAAGGCCAGGAACCGTAAAAAGGC
CGCGTTGCTGGCGTTTTTCCATAGGCTCCGCCCCCCTGACGAGCATCACAAAAATCGACGCTCAAGTCAG
AGGTGGCGAAACCCGACAGGACTATAAAGATACCAGGCGTTTCCCCCTGGAAGCTCCCTCGTGCGCTCTC
CTGTTCCGACCCTGCCGCTTACCGGATACCTGTCCGCCTTTCTCCCTTCGGGAAGCGTGGCGCTTTCTCA
TAGCTCACGCTGTAGGTATCTCAGTTCGGTGTAGGTCGTTCGCTCCAAGCTGGGCTGTGTGCACGAACCC
CCCGTTCAGCCCGACCGCTGCGCCTTATCCGGTAACTATCGTCTTGAGTCCAACCCGGTAAGACACGACT
TATCGCCACTGGCAGCAGCCACTGGTAACAGGATTAGCAGAGCGAGGTATGTAGGCGGTGCTACAGAGTT
CTTGAAGTGGTGGCCTAACTACGGCTACACTAGAAGAACAGTATTTGGTATCTGCGCTCTGCTGAAGCCA
GTTACCTTCGGAAAAAGAGTTGGTAGCTCTTGATCCGGCAAACAAACCACCGCTGGTAGCGGTGGTTTTT
TTGTTTGCAAGCAGCAGATTACGCGCAGAAAAAAAGGATCTCAAGAAGATCCTTTGATCTTTTCTACGGG
GTCTGACGCTCAGTGGAACGAAAACTCACGTTAAGGGATTTTGGTCATGAGATTATCAAAAAGGATCTTC
ACCTAGATCCTTTTAAATTAAAAATGAAGTTTTAAATCAATCTAAAGTATATATGAGTAAACTTGGTCTG
ACAGTTACCAATGCTTAATCAGTGAGGCACCTATCTCAGCGATCTGTCTATTTCGTTCATCCATAGTTGC
CTGACTCCCCGTCGTGTAGATAACTACGATACGGGAGGGCTTACCATCTGGCCCCAGTGCTGCAATGATA
CCGCGAGACCCACGCTCACCGGCTCCAGATTTATCAGCAATAAACCAGCCAGCCGGAAGGGCCGAGCGCA
GAAGTGGTCCTGCAACTTTATCCGCCTCCATCCAGTCTATTAATTGTTGCCGGGAAGCTAGAGTAAGTAG
TTCGCCAGTTAATAGTTTGCGCAACGTTGTTGCCATTGCTACAGGCATCGTGGTGTCACGCTCGTCGTTT
GGTATGGCTTCATTCAGCTCCGGTTCCCAACGATCAAGGCGAGTTACATGATCCCCCATGTTGTGCAAAA
AAGCGGTTAGCTCCTTCGGTCCTCCGATCGTTGTCAGAAGTAAGTTGGCCGCAGTGTTATCACTCATGGT
TATGGCAGCACTGCATAATTCTCTTACTGTCATGCCATCCGTAAGATGCTTTTCTGTGACTGGTGAGTAC
TCAACCAAGTCATTCTGAGAATAGTGTATGCGGCGACCGAGTTGCTCTTGCCCGGCGTCAATACGGGATA
ATACCGCGCCACATAGCAGAACTTTAAAAGTGCTCATCATTGGAAAACGTTCTTCGGGGCGAAAACTCTC
AAGGATCTTACCGCTGTTGAGATCCAGTTCGATGTAACCCACTCGTGCACCCAACTGATCTTCAGCATCT
TTTACTTTCACCAGCGTTTCTGGGTGAGCAAAAACAGGAAGGCAAAATGCCGCAAAAAAGGGAATAAGGG
CGACACGGAAATGTTGAATACTCATACTCTTCCTTTTTCAATATTATTGAAGCATTTATCAGGGTTATTG
TCTCATGAGCGGATACATATTTGAATGTATTTAGAAAAATAAACAAATAGGGGTTCCGCGCACATTTCCC
CGAAAAGTGCCACCTGACGTCTAAGAAACCATTATTATCATGACATTAACCTATAAAAATAGGCGTATCA
CGAGGCCCTTTCGTCTCGCGCGTTTCGGTGATGACGGTGAAAACCTCTGACACATGCAGCTCCCGGAGAC
GGTCACAGCTTGTCTGTAAGCGGATGCCGGGAGCAGACAAGCCCGTCAGGGCGCGTCAGCGGGTGTTGGC
GGGTGTCGGGGCTGGCTTAACTATGCGGCATCAGAGCAGATTGTACTGAGAGTGCACCATATGCGGTGTG
AAATACCGCACAGATGCGTAAGGAGAAAATACCGCATCAGGCGCCATTCGCCATTCAGGCTGCGCAACTG
TTGGGAAGGGCGATCGGTGCGGGCCTCTTCGCTATTACGCCAGCTGGCGAAAGGGGGATGTGCTGCAAGG
CGATTAAGTTGGGTAACGCCAGGGTTTTCCCAGTCACGACGTTGTAAAACGACGGCCAGTGAATTGACGC
GTATTGGGATGCTCGGCGCGCCATTGGGATGAGGCTTTTTATTACATTGTTACAGGCAATGCATTACGTG
AGCTGGTCCCGTGTACAATCCCCAAGCCACGGCAAAACATCAGGAGAACGCACCGATCTCACATTGTACA
CAGCGCAGAACAGGATCACCCCGAATGTCAACAGAAGACCAAAAATCACTTTACAAATAAAAATAAAAAT
AACACCCATTTTTATATTTAAAAAAGTGCCAGCCCTTGAGCTGCAGACATTAGAGACGCCCAAGGACGTG
CCGCCACTGGAACGAGGCCGCCAGCCACGTGTGGCCCGTCCTGGCCTTTAAAGCTGAACTGAAGCGCTCC
AGACACTCATCTCTGGAGTTCCTCTGTCTTAGGATGTTCCCTCTCTACTGTTGTAATGTGTGAGCATGTC
AGCCTCACCACGAGTGACCTTCATGCGTCCTACGTGTGACGGCCAGAGGCTTTCCCTTTGTAAGGCTTAA
ATCTGAGTGCAGTAAAGAATGAAGAAACCAAACACCAGAACCCTAAACTCAAATGATATGGAGCCAATTT
AGAGCGGCACCCCCACCCCTCAGAGACAGCGGCATTCCACCCCTCGGAGAGAGCAGCACCCCCACCCCCT
CAGAGAGAGCGGCACCCCCACC
