LOCUS       Exported 719 bp ds-DNA linear SYN 02-JUN-2021
DEFINITION  Homology arms and linker-mEGFP sequence for C-terminus tagging of
            human LAMP1.
ACCESSION   .
VERSION     .
KEYWORDS    AICSDP-19:LAMP1-mEGFP
SOURCE      synthetic DNA construct
  ORGANISM  synthetic DNA construct
REFERENCE   1 (bases 1 to 719)
  AUTHORS   Allen Institute for Cell Science
  TITLE     Allen Institute for Cell Science Plasmids
  JOURNAL   Unpublished
REFERENCE   2 (bases 1 to 719)
  AUTHORS   .
  TITLE     Direct Submission
  JOURNAL   Exported Jun 2, 2021 from SnapGene Server 1.1.58
            http://www.snapgene.com
FEATURES             Location/Qualifiers
     source          1..719
                     /organism="synthetic DNA construct"
                     /mol_type="other DNA"
ORIGIN
        1 tctcggcatg gacgagctgt acaagtagcc tggtgcacgc agccacagca gctgcagggg
       61 cctctgttcc tttctctggg cttagggtcc tgtcgaaggg gaggcacact ttctggcaaa
      121 cgtttctcaa atctgcttca tccaatgtga agttcatctt gcagcattta ctatgcacaa
      181 cagagtaact atcgaaatga cggtgttaat tttgctaact gggttaaata ttttgctaac
      241 tggttaaaca ttaatattta ccaaagtagg attttgaggg tgggggtgct ctctctgagg
      301 gggtgggggt gccgctgtct ctgaggggtg ggggtgccgc tgtctctgag gggtgggggt
      361 gccgctctct ctgagggggt gggggtgccg ctttctctga gggggtgggg gtgccgctct
      421 ctctgagggg gtgggggtgc tgctctctcc gaggggtgga atgccgctgt ctctgagggg
      481 tgggggtgcc gctctaaatt ggctccatat catttgagtt tagggttctg gtgtttggtt
      541 tcttcattct ttactgcact cagatttaag ccttacaaag ggaaagcctc tggccgtcac
      601 acgtaggacg catgaaggtc actcgtggtg aggctgacat gctcacacat tacaacagta
      661 gagagggaac atcctaagac agaggaactc cagagatgag tgtctggagc gcttcagtt
//
