LOCUS       Exported 709 bp ds-DNA linear SYN 02-JUN-2021
DEFINITION  Homology arms and linker-mEGFP sequence for C-terminus tagging of
            human LAMP1.
ACCESSION   .
VERSION     .
KEYWORDS    AICSDP-19:LAMP1-mEGFP
SOURCE      synthetic DNA construct
  ORGANISM  synthetic DNA construct
REFERENCE   1 (bases 1 to 709)
  AUTHORS   Allen Institute for Cell Science
  TITLE     Allen Institute for Cell Science Plasmids
  JOURNAL   Unpublished
REFERENCE   2 (bases 1 to 709)
  AUTHORS   .
  TITLE     Direct Submission
  JOURNAL   Exported Jun 2, 2021 from SnapGene Server 1.1.58
            http://www.snapgene.com
FEATURES             Location/Qualifiers
     source          1..709
                     /organism="synthetic DNA construct"
                     /mol_type="other DNA"
ORIGIN
        1 gattacgcca agctcggcgc gccattggga tgaattgacg cgtattggga tcggtttttc
       61 ctacaaggaa tccagttgaa tacaattctt cctgacgcca gaggtgagaa cccacaatct
      121 ctgcgagccc cgcccccgcc cgcgcgccca gggtattctg gagccactag acctctgtgt
      181 gtgttgcaga ccctgccttt aaagctgcca acggctccct gcgagcgctg caggccacag
      241 tcggcaattc ctacaagtgc aacgcggagg agcacgtccg tgtcacgaag gcgttttcag
      301 tcaatatatt caaagtgtgg gtccaggctt tcaaggtgga aggtggccag tttggctctg
      361 gtgagtgtca ccgagggcag ctgtcgcggg gtgtggagga cgtgcttcag actccgcctg
      421 tggacgttta gtcgcttccg tgtgggctgg ggcgacgccc ctgttcctct gcaaggagct
      481 gtttcttctt gccggtctga gattctagag gtaactcccc ctgctttaga gaggcccagc
      541 gtgtctctca gctgggagcc cctggtacca tttgagagta agggaatcat tttaagaaac
      601 agtggtggcg cttctcccat gaacgttgaa tacaacactg tcatctgatg tgcacagagg
      661 ccctggacgc agcacagctg tccggccaca gcccctgatt ccagacggg
//
