>Addgene plasmid #101782 | AICSDP-19:LAMP1-mEGFP | depositor partial sequence | sequence record 192495 | LAMP1 Homology Arms and linker-mEGFP
CGGTTTTTCCTACAAGGAATCCAGTTGAATACAATTCTTCCTGACGCCAGAGGTGAGAACCCACAATCTC
TGCGAGCCCCGCCCCCGCCCCCGCCCGCGCCCCCAGGGTATTCTGGAGCCACTAGACCTCTGTGTGTGTT
GCAGACCCTGCCTTTAAAGCTGCCAACGGCTCCCTGCGAGCGCTGCAGGCCACAGTCGGCAATTCCTACA
AGTGCAACGCGGAGGAGCACGTCCGTGTCACGAAGGCGTTTTCAGTCAATATATTCAAAGTGTGGGTCCA
GGCTTTCAAGGTGGAAGGTGGCCAGTTTGGCTCTGGTGAGTGTCACCGAGGGCAGCTGTCGCGGGGTGTG
GAGGACGTGCTTCAGACTCCGCCTGTGGACGTTTAGTCGCTTCCGTGTGGGCTGGGGCGACGCCCCTGTT
CCTCTGCAAGGAGCTGTTTCTTCTTGCCGGTCTGAGATTCTAGAGGTAACTCCCCCTGCTTTAGAGAGGC
CCAGCGTGTCTCTCAGCTGGGAGCCCCTGGTACCATTTGAGAGTAAGGGAATCATTTTAAGAAACAGTGG
TGGCGCTTCTCCCATGAACGTTGAATACAACACTGTCATCTGATGTGCACAGAGGCCCTGGACGCAGCAC
AGCTGTCCGGCCACAGCCCCTGATTCCAGACGGGGGAGAGACGTGTGTGGTTTCCTCGCCGTGCAGAGAG
CACCAGTCTCTGCAGCGGCTTCCCCAAGTGACAATTCCAGCTAGAGCTGGAACCTTCCGCCAGGGTTCCT
CTTTGCCTTTTGGCTGATGTGGGGGAGTGGTGGGGAGAGAGGCCTGTTTGCAGGCCCCTGTGTGAGCAGA
GCCCTGACACCATCCGTCTGTCTTGGCAGTGGAGGAGTGTCTGCTGGACGAGAACAGCATGCTGATCCCC
ATCGCTGTGGGTGGTGCCCTGGCGGGGCTGGTCCTCATCGTCCTCATCGCCTACCTCGTCGGCAGGAAGA
GGAGTCACGCAGGCTATCAGACTATCGAATTTGGCAGCACCGGCAGCACCGGCAGCACCGGCGCGGATCC
GCCGGTGGCGACCGTGAGCAAGGGCGAGGAGCTGTTCACCGGGGTGGTGCCCATCCTGGTCGAGCTGGAC
GGCGACGTAAACGGCCACAAGTTCAGCGTGTCCGGCGAGGGCGAGGGCGATGCCACCTACGGCAAGCTGA
CCCTGAAGTTCATCTGCACCACCGGCAAGCTGCCCGTGCCCTGGCCCACCCTCGTGACCACCCTGACCTA
CGGCGTGCAGTGCTTCAGCCGCTACCCCGACCACATGAAGCAGCACGACTTCTTCAAGTCCGCCATGCCC
GAAGGCTACGTCCAGGAGCGCACCATCTTCTTCAAGGACGACGGCAACTACAAGACCCGCGCCGAGGTGA
AGTTCGAGGGCGACACCCTGGTGAACCGCATCGAGCTGAAGGGCATCGACTTCAAGGAGGACGGCAACAT
CCTGGGGCACAAGCTGGAGTACAACTACAACAGCCACAACGTCTATATCATGGCCGACAAGCAGAAGAAC
GGCATCAAGGTGAACTTCAAGATCCGCCACAACATCGAGGACGGCAGCGTGCAGCTCGCCGACCACTACC
AGCAGAACACCCCCATCGGCGACGGCCCCGTGCTGCTGCCCGACAACCACTACCTGAGCACCCAGTCCAA
GCTGAGCAAAGACCCCAACGAGAAGCGCGATCACATGGTCCTGCTGGAGTTCGTGACCGCCGCCGGGATC
ACTCTCGGCATGGACGAGCTGTACAAGTAGCCTGGTGCACGCAGCCACAGCAGCTGCAGGGGCCTCTGTT
CCTTTCTCTGGGCTTAGGGTCCTGTCGAAGGGGAGGCACACTTTCTGGCAAACGTTTCTCAAATCTGCTT
CATCCAATGTGAAGTTCATCTTGCAGCATTTACTATGCACAACAGAGTAACTATCGAAATGACGGTGTTA
ATTTTGCTAACTGGGTTAAATATTTTGCTAACTGGTTAAACATTAATATTTACCAAAGTAGGATTTTGAG
GGTGGGGGTGCTCTCTCTGAGGGGGTGGGGGTGCCGCTGTCTCTGAGGGGTGGGGGTGCCGCTGTCTCTG
AGGGGTGGGGGTGCCGCTCTCTCTGAGGGGGTGGGGGTGCCGCTTTCTCTGAGGGGGTGGGGGTGCCGCT
CTCTCTGAGGGGGTGGGGGTGCTGCTCTCTCCGAGGGGTGGAATGCCGCTGTCTCTGAGGGGTGGGGGTG
CCGCTCTAAATTGGCTCCATATCATTTGAGTTTAGGGTTCTGGTGTTTGGTTTCTTCATTCTTTACTGCA
CTCAGATTTAAGCCTTACAAAGGGAAAGCCTCTGGCCGTCACACGTAGGACGCATGAAGGTCACTCGTGG
TGAGGCTGACATGCTCACACATTACAACAGTAGAGAGGGAACATCCTAAGACAGAGGAACTCCAGAGATG
AGTGTCTGGAGCGCTTCAGTTCAGCTTTAAAGGCCAGGACGGGCCACACGTGGCTGGCGGCCTCGTTCCA
GTGGCGGCACGTCCTTGGGCGTCTCTAATGTCTGCAGCTCAAGGGCTGGCACTTTTTTAAATATAAAAAT
GGGTGTTATTTTTATTTTTATTTGTAAAGTGATTTTTGGTCTTCTGTTGACATTCGGGGTGATCCTGTTC
TGCGCTGTGTACAATGTGAGATCGGTGCGTTCTCCTGATGTTTTGCCGTGGCTTGGGGATTGTACACGGG
ACCAGCTCACGTAATGCATTGCCTGTAACAATGTAATAAAAAGCCTC
